>Addgene plasmid #147153 | pAc5.1B-EGFP-DmGW182-del539-830-dsRNAres_O | depositor full sequence | sequence record 289600 | Full Sequence
CTTCAAGGAATTAATTCTATATTCTAAAAACACAAATGATACTTCTAAAAAAAATCATGAATGGCATCAA
CTCTGAATCAAATCTTTGCAGATGCACCTACTTCTCATTTCCACTGTCACATCATTTTTCCAGATCTCGC
TGCCTGTTATGTGGCCCACAAACCAAGACACGTTTTATGGCCATTAAAGCTGGCTGATCGTCGCCAAACA
CCAAATACATATCAATATGTACATTCGAGAAAGAAGCGATCAAAGAAGCGTCTTCGGGCGAGTAGGAGAA
TGCGGAGGAGAAGGAGAACGAGCTGATCTAGTATCTCTCCACAATCCAATGCCAACTGACCAACTGGCCA
TATTCGGAGCAATTTGAAGCCAATTTCCATCGCCTGGCGATCGCTCCATTCTTGGCTATATGTTTTTCAC
CGTTCCCGGGGCCATTTTCAAAGACTCGTCGGTAAGATAAGATTGTGTCACTCGCTGTCTCTCTTCATTT
GTCGAAGAATGCTGAGGAATTTCGCGATGACGTCGGCGAGTATTTTGAAGAATGAGAATAATTTGTATTT
ATACGAAAATCAGTTAGTGGAATTTTCTACAAAAACATGTTATCTATAGATAATTTTGTTGCAAAATATG
TTGACTATGACAAAGATTGTATGTATATACCTTTAATGTATTCTCATTTTCTTATGTATTTATAATGGCA
ATGATGATACTGATGATATTTTAAGATGATGCCAGACCACAGGCTGATTTCTGCGTCTTTTGCCGAACGC
AGTGCATGTGCGGTTGTTGTTTTTTGGAATAGTTTCAATTTTCGGACTGTCCGCTTTGATTTCAGTTTCT
TGGCTTATTCAAAAAGCAAAGTAAAGCCAAAAAAGCGAGATGGCAATACCAAATGCGGCAAAACGGTAGT
GGAAGGAAAGGGGTGCGGGGCAGCGGAAGGAAGGGTGGGGCGGGGCGTGGCGGGGTCTGTGGCTGGGCGC
GACGTCACCGACGTTGGAGCCACTCCTTTGACCATGTGTGCGTGTGTGTATTATTCGTGTCTCGCCACTC
GCCGGTTGTTTTTTTCTTTTTATCTCGCTCTCTCTAGCGCCATCTCGTACGCATGCTCAACGCACCGCAT
GTTGCCGTGTCCTTTATGCGTCATTTTGGCTCGAAATAGGCAATTATTTAAACAAAGATTAGTCAACGAA
AACGCTAAAATAAATAAGTCTACAATATGGTTACTTATTGCCATGTGTGTGCAGCCAACGATAGCAACAA
AAGCAACAACACAGTGGCTTTCCCTCTTTCACTTTTTGTTTGCAAGCGCGTGCGAGCAAGACGGCACGAC
CGGCAAACGCAATTACGCTGACAAAGAGCAGACGAAGTTTTGGCCGAAAAACATCAAGGCGCCTGATACG
AATGCATTTGCAATAACAATTGCGATATTTAATATTGTTTATGAAGCTGTTTGACTTCAAAACACACAAA
AAAAAAAATAAAACAAATTATTTGAAAGAGAATTAGGAATCGGACAGCTTATCGTTACGGGCTAACAGCA
CACCGAGACGAAATAGCTTACCTGACGTCACAGCCTCTGGAAGAACTGCCGCCAAGCAGAGAGAGAGAGA
AAAAGAGGGAGAGCAGCTTAGACCGCATGTGCTTGTGTGTGAGGCGTCTCTCTCTTCGTCTCCTGTTTGC
GCAAACGCATAGACTGCACTGAGAAAATCGATTACCTATTTTTTATGAATGAATATTTGCACTATTACTA
TTCAAAACTATTAAGATAGCAATCACATTCAATAGCCAAATACTATACCACCTGAGCGATGCAACGAAAT
GATCAATTTGAGCAAAAATGCTGCATATTTAGGACGGCATCATTATAGAAATGCTTCTTGCTGTGTACTT
TTCTCTCGTCTGGCAGCTGTTTCGCCGTTATTGTTAAAACCGGCTTAAGTTAGGTGTGTTTTCTACGACT
AGTGATGCCCCTACTAGAAGATGTGTGTTGCACAAATGTCCCTGAATAACCAATTTGAAGTGCAGATAGC
AGTAAACGTAAGCTAATATGAATATTATTTAACTGTAATGTTTTAATATCGCTGGACATTACTAATAAAC
CCACTATAAACACATGTACATATGTATGTTTTGGCATACAATGAGTAGTTGGGGAAAAAATGTGTAAAAG
CACCGTGACCATCACAGCATAAAGATAACCAGCTGAAGTATCGAATATGAGTAACCCCCAAATTGAATCA
CATGCCGCAACTGATAGGACCCATGGAAGTACACTCTTCATGGCGATATACAAGACACACACAAGCACGA
ACACCCAGTTGCGGAGGAAATTCTCCGTAAATGAAAACCCAATCGGCGAACAATTCATACCCATATATGG
TAAAAGTTTTGAACGCGACTTGAGAGCGGAGAGCATTGCGGCTGATAAGGTTTTAGCGCTAAGCGGGCTT
TATAAAACGGGCTGCGGGACCAGTTTTCATATCACTACCGTTTGAGTTCTTGTGCTGTGTGGATACTCCT
CCCGACACAAAGCCGCTCCATCAGCCAGCAGTCGTCTAATCCAGAGACCCCGGATCGGGGTACCAACATG
GTGAGCAAGGGCGAGGAGCTGTTCACCGGGGTGGTGCCCATCCTGGTCGAGCTGGACGGCGACGTAAACG
GCCACAAGTTCAGCGTGTCCGGCGAGGGCGAGGGCGATGCCACCTACGGCAAGCTGACCCTGAAGTTCAT
CTGCACCACCGGCAAGCTGCCCGTGCCCTGGCCCACCCTCGTGACCACCCTGACCTACGGCGTGCAGTGC
TTCAGCCGCTACCCCGACCACATGAAGCAGCACGACTTCTTCAAGTCCGCCATGCCCGAAGGCTACGTCC
AGGAGCGCACCATCTTCTTCAAGGACGACGGCAACTACAAGACCCGCGCCGAGGTGAAGTTCGAGGGCGA
CACCCTGGTGAACCGCATCGAGCTGAAGGGCATCGACTTCAAGGAGGACGGCAACATCCTGGGGCACAAG
CTGGAGTACAACTACAACAGCCACAACGTCTATATCATGGCCGACAAGCAGAAGAACGGCATCAAGGTGA
ACTTCAAGATCCGCCACAACATCGAGGACGGCAGCGTGCAGCTCGCCGACCACTACCAGCAGAACACCCC
CATCGGCGACGGCCCCGTGCTGCTGCCCGACAACCACTACCTGAGCACCCAGTCCGCCCTGAGCAAAGAC
CCCAACGAGAAGCGCGATCACATGGTCCTGCTGGAGTTCGTGACCGCCGCCGGGATCACTCTCGGCATGG
ACGAGCTGTACAAGCCAAGCTTGAATTCTGCAGATATCCAGCACAGTGGCGGCCGCATGCGTGAAGCCCT
TTTTTCCCAAGATGGCTGGGGCTGTCAGCATGTTAACCAGGATACTAATTGGGAAGTTCCCAGTTCGCCA
GAACCAGCCAATAAGGATGCACCCGGTCCACCAATGTGGAAGCCAAGCATTAACAATGGTACTGATCTTT
GGGAGTCCAATTTGAGAAACGGAGGTCAGCCGGCCGCACAGCAAGTTCCAAAGCCGTCGTGGGGTCATAC
ACCATCCTCTAACTTAGGTGGAACATGGGGTGAGGACGACGATGGCGCCGATAGTAGTAGTGTGTGGACT
GGAGGAGCTGTTAGCAACGCGGGATCCGGAGCTGCAGTGGGAGTAAACCAAGCCGGAGTTAATGTCGGTC
CAGGCGGTGTTGTTTCGTCTGGCGGACCTCAGTGGGGACAAGGTGTCGTTGGCGTCGGACTTGGATCAAC
TGGCGGAAATGGTTCCAGTAACATTACAGGCTCTTCGGGCGTTGCCACGGGAAGCAGTGGCAATTCAAGT
AATGCCGGAAATGGATGGGGCGATCCACGCGAGATTCGTCCACTGGGCGTCGGAGGATCGATGGACATCC
GTAACGTCGAGCACCGTGGAGGAAATGGATCAGGCGCCACATCCAGTGACCCGCGTGATATCCGTATGAT
TGACCCACGCGATCCAATCCGGGGCGACCCACGCGGCATTTCAGGACGCCTCAACGGTACGTCAGAGATG
TGGGGACACCACCCGCAGATGTCGCACAATCAACTGCAGGGAATTAATAAGATGGTCGGACAGAGCGTTG
CGACAGCTAGTACGAGCGTTGGCACGTCAGGATCCGGAATTGGACCAGGCGGACCGGGACCAAGCACGGT
TTCGGGAAACATTCCGACGCAATGGGGTCCAGCCCAGCCCGTTAGTGTCGGAGTTAGCGGACCGAAGGAT
ATGTCGAAGCAAATTAGCGGCTGGGAAGAGCCGTCGCCTCCCCCACAACGCCGTAGCATCCCAAATTATG
ACGACGGAACGTCCCTCTGGGGACAACAGACACGCGTCCCGGCCGCTAGTGGACATTGGAAGGATATGAC
AGACTCCATTGGACGCAGCAGCCACCTGATGCGCGGACAGAGTCAGACCGGCGGAATTGGCATTGCTGGA
GTTGGAAATAGCAATGTTCCAGTGGGAGCCAATCCAAGTAATCCTATAAGCAGTGTAGTTGGACCTCAAG
CCCGGATTCCATCTGTGGGCGGCGTACAACACAAACCAGACGGCGGCGCTATGTGGGTGCATTCCGGCAA
TGTAGGTGGCAGAAATAATGTTGCTGCTGTTACTACTTGGGGAGATGACACTCATAGCGTTAATGTCGGC
GCTCCCAGCAGTGGCAGTGTATCCAGCAACAATTGGGTTGATGACAAGTCCAACTCAACCTTGGCACAAA
ACTCTTGGAGCGACCCGGCCCCTGTTGGAGTTAGTTGGGGCAATAAGCAAAGCAAACCGCCAAGCAATAG
TGCTTCATCAGGTTGGAGCACTGCTGCGGGCGTGGTGGATGGGGTTGATCTAGGATCTGAGTGGAACACG
CACGGGGGGATTATTGGAAAATCTCAGCAACAACAAAAACTAGCGGGACTTAACGTGGGAAGTAACTCAG
GCAACGACTATTTAAGAGGTCACGATGCAATAAATAATTTGCAAAGCAACTTTTCTGAGCTCAATATTAA
TAAGCCAAGTGGATATCAAGGAGCGTCCAATCAACAATCCCGATTAAATCAGTGGAAGCTTCCAGTATTA
GATAAGGAGATCAACTCTGACAGTACGGAATTTTCTCGTGCCCCAGGTGCAACGAAACAAAATTTGACGG
CCAACACAAGCAACATAAACTCTTTGGGTCTTCAAAACGATAGTACATGGTCAACTGGACGCAGTATTGG
TGACGGTTGGCCTGATCCCTCATCTGATAACGAGAATAAAGACTGGTCTGTTGCTCAGCCAACTTCAGCA
GCAACTGCTTACACTGATCTGGTCCAAGAGTTTGAGCCAGGCAAGCCATGGAAGGGTTCACAGATCAAAA
GCATAGAAGATGATCCCAGCATTACACCAGGAAGCGTTGCTAGATCTCCATTGTCTATTAATTCGACGCC
AAAAGATGCTGACATATTTGCCAATACCGGTAAAAATTCACCGACTGATTTACCGCCACTAAGTTTATCG
TCGTCTACATGGAGTTTTAATCCAAACCAAAATTATCCGAGTCACAGTTGGTCTGACAATAGTCAACAAT
GTACCGCCACTTCGGAGCTTTGGACAAGCCCGCTAAATAAATCATCGTCTCGAGGTCCCCCGCCAGGATT
GACTGCCAATTCAAATAAATCTGCAAATAGTAATGCGTCAACGCCAACAACTATTACCGGAGGTGCGAAT
GGATGGTTACAGCCTCGAAGTGGCGGTGTTCAAACCACAAACACTAATTGGACAGGTGGTAACACCACTT
GGGGCTCCAGTTGGTTGCTTTTGAAAAATCTAACAGCACAGATTGATGGTCCTACTTTGCGTACACTGTG
TATGCAGCATGGGCCCCTTGTCAGCTTTCACCCGTATTTGAACCAAGGAATTGCCTTATGTAAATATACT
ACTCGTGAGGAGGCGAACAAGGCGCAAATGGCGTTAAACAACTGTGTCCTCGCCAACACCACAATATTTG
CTGAATCTCCCAGCGAGAACGAGGTGCAAAGCATTATGCAGCACTTACCACAAACTCCTTCCTCTACAAG
CTCTAGTGGAACTAGTGGTGGCAACGTCGGAGGCGTCGGCACTTCAGCCAATAATGCAAACAGTGGTTCT
GCAGCTTGTCTGTCCGGAAACAATAGCGGCAACGGAAACGGCAGCGCGAGCGGCGCCGGCAGCGGCAACA
ATGGCAACAGTAGCTGCAACAACAGTGCCGCCGGGGGGGGCAGCAGCAGCAACAACACGATTACCACTGT
AGCAAATTCGAATCTTGTTGGTTCTAGTGGCTCTGTCTCAAATTCCTCTGGCGTTACTGCTAACTCTAGT
ACTGTTTCTGTAGTTAGTTGTACAGCGAGTGGGAATTCCATAAATGGGGCAGGTACTGCAAACAGTTCTG
GTTCAAAGAGTAGTGCAAACAATTTAGCTAGCGGCCAGTCTAGCGCTTCTAACTTAACTAATAGCACCAA
TTCAACATGGCGACAAACTAGCCAAAACCAAGCTCTTCAAAGTCAAAGCAGGCCATCAGGCAGAGAAGCT
GACTTTGATTATATATCTCTCGTTTATTCCATTGTTGATGATTAATCTAGAGGGCCCGCGGTTCGAAGGT
AAGCCTATCCCTAACCCTCTCCTCGGTCTCGATTCTACGCGTACCGGTCATCATCACCATCACCATTGAG
TTTAAACCCGCTGATCAGCCTCGACTGTGCCTTCTAAGGCCTGAGCTCGCTGATCAGCCTCGATCGAGGA
TCCAGACATGATAAGATACATTGATGAGTTTGGACAAACCACAACTAGAATGCAGTGAAAAAAATGCTTT
ATTTGTGAAATTTGTGATGCTATTGCTTTATTTGTAACCATTATAAGCTGCAATAAACAAGTTAACAACA
ACAATTGCATTCATTTTATGTTTCAGGTTCAGGGGGAGGTGTGGGAGGTTTTTTAAAGCAAGTAAAACCT
CTACAAATGTGGTATGGCTGATTATGATCAGTCGACCGATGCCCTTGAGAGCCTTCAACCCAGTCAGCTC
CTTCCGGTGGGCGCGGGGCATGACTATCGTCGCCGCACTTATGACTGTCTTCTTTATCATGCAACTCGTA
GGACAGGTGCCGGCAGCGCTCTGGGTCATTTTCGGCGAGGACCGCTTTCGCTGGAGCGCGACGATGATCG
GCCTGTCGCTTGCGGTATTCGGAATCTTGCACGCCCTCGCTCAAGCCTTCGTCACTGGTCCCGCCACCAA
ACGTTTCGGCGAGAAGCAGGCCATTATCGCCGGCATGGCGGCCGACGCGCTGGGCTACGTCTTGCTGGCG
TTCGCGACGCGAGGCTGGATGGCCTTCCCCATTATGATTCTTCTCGCTTCCGGCGGCATCGGGATGCCCG
CGTTGCAGGCCATGCTGTCCAGGCAGGTAGATGACGACCATCAGGGACAGCTTCAAGGATCGCTCGCGGC
TCTTACCAGCCAGCAAAAGGCCAGGAACCGTAAAAAGGCCGCGTTGCTGGCGTTTTTCCATAGGCTCCGC
CCCCCTGACGAGCATCACAAAAATCGACGCTCAAGTCAGAGGTGGCGAAACCCGACAGGACTATAAAGAT
ACCAGGCGTTTCCCCCTGGAAGCTCCCTCGTGCGCTCTCCTGTTCCGACCCTGCCGCTTACCGGATACCT
GTCCGCCTTTCTCCCTTCGGGAAGCGTGGCGCTTTCTCAATGCTCACGCTGTAGGTATCTCAGTTCGGTG
TAGGTCGTTCGCTCCAAGCTGGGCTGTGTGCACGAACCCCCCGTTCAGCCCGACCGCTGCGCCTTATCCG
GTAACTATCGTCTTGAGTCCAACCCGGTAAGACACGACTTATCGCCACTGGCAGCAGCCACTGGTAACAG
GATTAGCAGAGCGAGGTATGTAGGCGGTGCTACAGAGTTCTTGAAGTGGTGGCCTAACTACGGCTACACT
AGAAGGACAGTATTTGGTATCTGCGCTCTGCTGAAGCCAGTTACCTTCGGAAAAAGAGTTGGTAGCTCTT
GATCCGGCAAACAAACCACCGCTGGTAGCGGTGGTTTTTTTGTTTGCAAGCAGCAGATTACGCGCAGAAA
AAAAGGATCTCAAGAAGATCCTTTGATCTTTTCTACGGGGTCTGACGCTCAGTGGAACGAAAACTCACGT
TAAGGGATTTTGGTCATGAGATTATCAAAAAGGATCTTCACCTAGATCCTTTTAAATTAAAAATGAAGTT
TTAAATCAATCTAAAGTATATATGAGTAAACTTGGTCTGACAGTTACCAATGCTTAATCAGTGAGGCACC
TATCTCAGCGATCTGTCTATTTCGTTCATCCATAGTTGCCTGACTCCCCGTCGTGTAGATAACTACGATA
CGGGAGGGCTTACCATCTGGCCCCAGTGCTGCAATGATACCGCGAGACCCACGCTCACCGGCTCCAGATT
TATCAGCAATAAACCAGCCAGCCGGAAGGGCCGAGCGCAGAAGTGGTCCTGCAACTTTATCCGCCTCCAT
CCAGTCTATTAATTGTTGCCGGGAAGCTAGAGTAAGTAGTTCGCCAGTTAATAGTTTGCGCAACGTTGTT
GCCATTGCTGCAGGCATCGTGGTGTCACGCTCGTCGTTTGGTATGGCTTCATTCAGCTCCGGTTCCCAAC
GATCAAGGCGAGTTACATGATCCCCCATGTTGTGCAAAAAAGCGGTTAGCTCCTTCGGTCCTCCGATCGT
TGTCAGAAGTAAGTTGGCCGCAGTGTTATCACTCATGGTTATGGCAGCACTGCATAATTCTCTTACTGTC
ATGCCATCCGTAAGATGCTTTTCTGTGACTGGTGAGTACTCAACCAAGTCATTCTGAGAATAGTGTATGC
GGCGACCGAGTTGCTCTTGCCCGGCGTCAACACGGGATAATACCGCGCCACATAGCAGAACTTTAAAAGT
GCTCATCATTGGAAAACGTTCTTCGGGGCGAAAACTCTCAAGGATCTTACCGCTGTTGAGATCCAGTTCG
ATGTAACCCACTCGTGCACCCAACTGATCTTCAGCATCTTTTACTTTCACCAGCGTTTCTGGGTGAGCAA
AAACAGGAAGGCAAAATGCCGCAAAAAAGGGAATAAGGGCGACACGGAAATGTTGAATACTCATACTCTT
CCTTTTTCAATATTATTGAAGCATTTATCAGGGTTATTGTCTCATGAGCGGATACATATTTGAATGTATT
TAGAAAAATAAACAAATAGGGGTTCCGCGCACATTTCCCCGAAAAGTGCCACCTGACGTCTAAGAAACCA
TTATTATCATGACATTAACCTATAAAAATAGGCGTATCACGAGGCCCTTTCGT
Features (pLannotate 1.2.2; 10 found; start..end, strand, type, name):
     56..2568    +  promoter       Ac5 promoter: Drosophila melanogaster actin 5C promoter
   2588..3304    +  CDS            EGFP: EGFP is a basic (constitutively fluorescent) green fluorescent protein published in 1996, derived from Aequorea victoria. It is reported to be a rapidly-maturing weak dimer with moderate acid sensitivity.
   3347..6622    +  CDS            gw (fragment): GAWKY_DROME - Also known as GW182 From Drosophila melanogaster (Fruit fly).
   6648..6689    +  CDS            V5 tag: epitope tag from simian virus 5
   6789..6923    -  polyA_signal   SV40 poly(A) signal: SV40 polyadenylation signal
   6946..7030    -  CDS            large T antigen (fragment): large T antigen from SV40 (simian virus 40)
   7031..7501    +  CDS            TcR (fragment): tetracycline efflux protein; tet; confers resistance to tetracycline
   7545..8133    -  rep_origin     ori: high-copy-number ColE1/pMB1/pBR322/pUC origin of replication
   8304..9164    -  CDS            AmpR: β-lactamase; bla; confers resistance to ampicillin, carbenicillin, and related antibiotics
   9165..9269    -  promoter       AmpR promoter: bla
