[The description below was written by a language model from this plasmid's Addgene catalogue record and pLannotate feature annotations shown in this document.]
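Description:
pAc5.1B-EGFP-DmGW182-del539-830-dsRNAres_O is a 9,363 nt insect expression plasmid for producing an EGFP-tagged deletion mutant of the Drosophila melanogaster GW182 protein (gene gw, also called gawky). The catalogue lists the backbone as unknown, although the name and annotated features are consistent with a pAc5.1-type vector. In bacteria it is maintained through a ColE1/pUC-family origin and selected with ampicillin via the β-lactamase gene and its own promoter. The annotation describes the origin as high copy, whereas the catalogue records the plasmid as low copy. Short fragments of a tetracycline resistance gene and of SV40 large T antigen are also annotated and appear to be non-functional backbone remnants.

Expression is driven by the constitutive Drosophila actin 5C promoter, followed by EGFP and then the gw coding sequence on the same strand, an arrangement consistent with an N-terminal EGFP fusion. A V5 epitope sequence lies just downstream of the insert, but the record does not show whether it is translated in frame or preceded by a stop codon. An SV40 polyadenylation signal follows the cassette. According to the name, the insert lacks residues 539–830 and is "dsRNAres", which presumably means it has been altered to escape a dsRNA directed against the endogenous transcript. The depositor notes that the sequence is based on transcript variant A.

These features suit complementation experiments in fly cells, where endogenous GW182 is depleted by RNAi and the resistant mutant is expressed in its place. The associated publication examined how GW182 interactions with PABP and deadenylases contribute to translational repression and degradation of miRNA targets. The deposited sequence may be theoretical rather than fully verified.
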