Addgene plasmid #147153: pAc5.1B-EGFP-DmGW182-del539-830-dsRNAres_O
Purpose: Insect Expression of DmGW182-del539-830-dsRNAres
Depositing lab: Elisa Izaurralde. Depositing organization: Max Planck Institute for Developmental Biology. Publication: The interactions of GW182 proteins with PABP and deadenylases are required for both translational repression and degradation of miRNA targets. Huntzinger E, Kuzuoglu-Ozturk D, Braun JE, Eulalio A, Wohlbold L, Izaurralde E. Nucleic Acids Res. 2013 Jan;41(2):978-94. doi: 10.1093/nar/gks1078. Epub 2012 Nov 21. PubMed 23172285.
Backbone
  Vector backbone: Unknown
  Vector type: Insect Expression
Growth in bacteria
  Bacterial resistance: Ampicillin, 100 μg/mL
  Growth temperature: 37°C
  Growth strain: DH5alpha
  Copy number: Low Copy
Gene/Insert
  Gene/Insert name: DmGW182-del539-830-dsRNAres
  Species: D. melanogaster (fly)
  Entrez Gene: gw (a.k.a. Dmel_CG31992, CG11484, CG31992, CG9905, Dmel\CG31992, GQ182, GW, GW182, Gw, Gw182, anon-EST:Posey205, dGW182, gw182)
  Cloning method: Unknown
Terms and licenses: Academic/Nonprofit Terms; Industry Terms: Not Available to Industry
Depositor comments: sequence given by NM_166780 varA. Plasmids from this collection were made available to the research community and donated after the lab closed. Please note that the sequence provided by the depositing laboratory may be theoretical/predicted or based on Sanger sequencing results. There may be discrepancies between sequencing results obtained by Addgene and the depositor sequence. If an Addgene verified sequence is not available, please contact before placing your order to request that our lab fully sequence the plasmid.
How to cite: pAc5.1B-EGFP-DmGW182-del539-830-dsRNAres_O was a gift from Elisa Izaurralde (Addgene plasmid # 147153 ; http://n2t.net/addgene:147153 ; RRID:Addgene_147153)
